Addgene plasmid #169133: pET28a-SdrG-B1-ELP-HIS-ybbR
Purpose: E. coli expression of SdrG N2, N3 and B1 domains containing ybbR tag and ELP linker. This construct was designed for AFM-SMFS measurements.
Depositing lab: Michael Nash. Depositing organization: University of Basel. Publication: Optimal Sacrificial Domains in Mechanical Polyproteins: S. epidermidis Adhesins Are Tuned for Work Dissipation. Liu H, Liu Z, Yang B, Lopez Morales J, Nash MA. JACS Au. 2022 May 18;2(6):1417-1427. doi: 10.1021/jacsau.2c00121. eCollection 2022 Jun 27. PubMed 35783175.
Backbone
  Vector backbone: pET28a
  Backbone size w/o insert (bp): 5222
  Total vector size (bp): 7121
  Vector type: Bacterial Expression
Growth in bacteria
  Bacterial resistance: Kanamycin, 50 μg/mL
  Growth temperature: 37°C
  Growth strain: DH5alpha
  Copy number: Low Copy
Gene/Insert
  Gene/Insert name: Staphylococcus epidermidis fibrinogen-binding protein SD-repeat protein G (alt name: SdrG)
  Species: Staphylococcus epidermidis
  Insert size (bp): 1899
  Tag / fusion protein: 3xELP linker (C terminal on insert); 6x Histag (C terminal on insert); ybbr tag (C terminal on insert)
  Cloning method: Gibson Cloning
  Sequencing primers: 5′ T7 promoter; 3′ T7 terminator
Terms and licenses: Academic/Nonprofit Terms; Industry Terms: Not Available to Industry
How to cite: pET28a-SdrG-B1-ELP-HIS-ybbR was a gift from Michael Nash (Addgene plasmid # 169133 ; http://n2t.net/addgene:169133 ; RRID:Addgene_169133)
