[The description below was written by a language model from this plasmid's Addgene catalogue record and pLannotate feature annotations shown in this document.]
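Description:
pET28a-SdrG-B1-ELP-HIS-ybbR is a bacterial expression plasmid of about 7.1 kb built on the pET28a backbone for producing a fragment of the Staphylococcus epidermidis adhesin SdrG (SD-repeat protein G, a fibrinogen-binding protein) in E. coli. It replicates from a ColE1/pBR322-type origin accompanied by the bom region and the rop gene, consistent with its listing as low copy, and it is selected with kanamycin through an aminoglycoside phosphotransferase gene. An f1 origin is also present. The short tetracycline-resistance fragments and a predicted E. coli open reading frame flagged by the annotation appear to be backbone remnants rather than functional parts.

The roughly 1.9 kb insert, assembled by Gibson cloning, sits in the standard pET cassette: a T7 promoter followed by a lac operator, the phage T7 gene 10 ribosome binding site, the coding sequence, and a T7 terminator. The plasmid carries its own lacI gene, so transcription is repressed until IPTG induction in a host that supplies T7 RNA polymerase. According to the record, the encoded protein comprises the SdrG N2, N3 and B1 domains, followed at the C terminus by a 3xELP (elastin-like polypeptide) linker, a 6xHis tag for affinity purification, and a ybbR tag, a short peptide used for site-specific enzymatic coupling. The automated feature table annotates only an sdrG fragment; the downstream portion of the insert, where the linker and tags would lie, is largely unannotated. The short "SET1" hit just before the terminator is most likely backbone sequence.

The construct was designed for atomic force microscopy single-molecule force spectroscopy. There, the ybbR tag would typically provide a defined anchoring point and the flexible ELP linker would act as a spacer.
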