Features (pLannotate 1.2.2; 18 found; start..end, strand, type, name):
      8..436     +  rep_origin     f1 ori (sequence partly withheld): f1 bacteriophage origin of replication; arrow indicates direction of (+) strand synthesis
    489..546     +  promoter       AmpR promoter (fragment): bla
    555..1370    -  CDS            KanR: aminoglycoside phosphotransferase; aph(3')-Ia; confers resistance to kanamycin in bacteria or G418 (Geneticin®) in eukaryotes
   1492..2080    +  rep_origin     ori: high-copy-number ColE1/pMB1/pBR322/pUC origin of replication
   2266..2405    -  misc_feature   bom: basis of mobility region from pBR322
   2507..2698    -  CDS            rop: Rop protein, which maintains plasmids at low copy number; rop
   2715..3095    +  CDS            YPB1_ECOLX: Protein predicted: Swiss-Prot protein existence level 4. From Escherichia coli.
   3167..3458    -  CDS            TcR (fragment): tetracycline efflux protein; tet; confers resistance to tetracycline
   3473..3494    -  protein_bind   CAP binding site: CAP binding activates transcription in the presence of cAMP. E. coli catabolite activator protein
   3507..4589    -  CDS            lacI: lac repressor; lacI; The lac repressor binds to the lac operator to inhibit transcription in E. coli. This inhibition can be relieved by adding lactose or isopropyl-β-D-thiogalactopyranoside (IPTG).
   4590..4667    -  promoter       lacI promoter: lacI
   4675..4954    -  CDS            TcR (fragment): tetracycline efflux protein; tet; confers resistance to tetracycline
   4976..4994    +  promoter       T7 promoter: promoter for bacteriophage T7 RNA polymerase
   4995..5019    +  protein_bind   lac operator: The lac repressor binds to the lac operator to inhibit transcription in E. coli. This inhibition can be relieved by adding lactose or isopropyl-β-D-thiogalactopyranoside (IPTG). lac repressor encoded by lacI
   5034..5056    +  RBS            RBS: efficient ribosome binding site from bacteriophage T7 gene 10 (Olins and Rangwala, 1989)
   5061..6386    +  CDS            sdrG (fragment): SDRG_STAEP - Experimental evidence at protein level: Swiss-Prot protein existence level 1. Binds to the N-terminus of the B beta-chain of human fibrinogen and thereby interferes with thrombin cleavage and release of fibrinopeptide B, thus interfering with fibrin clot formation. This may hinder host defense against microbial infections. From Staphylococcus epidermidis.
   6984..7033    +  CDS            SET1 (fragment): solubility-enhancement tag derived from T7 phage gene 10B
   7041..7088    +  terminator     T7 terminator: transcription terminator for bacteriophage T7 RNA polymerase
>Addgene plasmid #169133 | pET28a-SdrG-B1-ELP-HIS-ybbR | addgene full sequence | sequence record 361153 | Addgene NGS Result
GAATGGG
[124 nt withheld, positions 8-131]
C
[91 nt withheld, positions 133-223]
A
[49 nt withheld, positions 225-273]
CCTTTGACGTTGGAGTCCACGTTCTTT
[37 nt withheld, positions 301-337]
ACCCTATCTCGGTCTATTCTTTTGATTTATAAGGGATTTTGCCGATTTCGGCCTATTGGTTAAAAAATGA
GCTGATTTAACAAAAATTTAACGCGAATTTTAACAAAATATTAACGCTTACAATTTAGGTGGCACTTTTC
GGGGAAATGTGCGCGGAACCCCTATTTGTTTATTTTTCTAAATACATTCAAATATGTATCCGCTCATGAA
TTAATTCTTAGAAAAACTCATCGAGCATCAAATGAAACTGCAATTTATTCATATCAGGATTATCAATACC
ATATTTTTGAAAAAGCCGTTTCTGTAATGAAGGAGAAAACTCACCGAGGCAGTTCCATAGGATGGCAAGA
TCCTGGTATCGGTCTGCGATTCCGACTCGTCCAACATCAATACAACCTATTAATTTCCCCTCGTCAAAAA
TAAGGTTATCAAGTGAGAAATCACCATGAGTGACGACTGAATCCGGTGAGAATGGCAAAAGTTTATGCAT
TTCTTTCCAGACTTGTTCAACAGGCCAGCCATTACGCTCGTCATCAAAATCACTCGCATCAACCAAACCG
TTATTCATTCGTGATTGCGCCTGAGCGAGACGAAATACGCGATCGCTGTTAAAAGGACAATTACAAACAG
GAATCGAATGCAACCGGCGCAGGAACACTGCCAGCGCATCAACAATATTTTCACCTGAATCAGGATATTC
TTCTAATACCTGGAATGCTGTTTTCCCGGGGATCGCAGTGGTGAGTAACCATGCATCATCAGGAGTACGG
ATAAAATGCTTGATGGTCGGAAGAGGCATAAATTCCGTCAGCCAGTTTAGTCTGACCATCTCATCTGTAA
CATCATTGGCAACGCTACCTTTGCCATGTTTCAGAAACAACTCTGGCGCATCGGGCTTCCCATACAATCG
ATAGATTGTCGCACCTGATTGCCCGACATTATCGCGAGCCCATTTATACCCATATAAATCAGCATCCATG
TTGGAATTTAATCGCGGCCTAGAGCAAGACGTTTCCCGTTGAATATGGCTCATAACACCCCTTGTATTAC
TGTTTATGTAAGCAGACAGTTTTATTGTTCATGACCAAAATCCCTTAACGTGAGTTTTCGTTCCACTGAG
CGTCAGACCCCGTAGAAAAGATCAAAGGATCTTCTTGAGATCCTTTTTTTCTGCGCGTAATCTGCTGCTT
GCAAACAAAAAAACCACCGCTACCAGCGGTGGTTTGTTTGCCGGATCAAGAGCTACCAACTCTTTTTCCG
AAGGTAACTGGCTTCAGCAGAGCGCAGATACCAAATACTGTCCTTCTAGTGTAGCCGTAGTTAGGCCACC
ACTTCAAGAACTCTGTAGCACCGCCTACATACCTCGCTCTGCTAATCCTGTTACCAGTGGCTGCTGCCAG
TGGCGATAAGTCGTGTCTTACCGGGTTGGACTCAAGACGATAGTTACCGGATAAGGCGCAGCGGTCGGGC
TGAACGGGGGGTTCGTGCACACAGCCCAGCTTGGAGCGAACGACCTACACCGAACTGAGATACCTACAGC
GTGAGCTATGAGAAAGCGCCACGCTTCCCGAAGGGAGAAAGGCGGACAGGTATCCGGTAAGCGGCAGGGT
CGGAACAGGAGAGCGCACGAGGGAGCTTCCAGGGGGAAACGCCTGGTATCTTTATAGTCCTGTCGGGTTT
CGCCACCTCTGACTTGAGCGTCGATTTTTGTGATGCTCGTCAGGGGGGCGGAGCCTATGGAAAAACGCCA
GCAACGCGGCCTTTTTACGGTTCCTGGCCTTTTGCTGGCCTTTTGCTCACATGTTCTTTCCTGCGTTATC
CCCTGATTCTGTGGATAACCGTATTACCGCCTTTGAGTGAGCTGATACCGCTCGCCGCAGCCGAACGACC
GAGCGCAGCGAGTCAGTGAGCGAGGAAGCGGAAGAGCGCCTGATGCGGTATTTTCTCCTTACGCATCTGT
GCGGTATTTCACACCGCAATGGTGCACTCTCAGTACAATCTGCTCTGATGCCGCATAGTTAAGCCAGTAT
ACACTCCGCTATCGCTACGTGACTGGGTCATGGCTGCGCCCCGACACCCGCCAACACCCGCTGACGCGCC
CTGACGGGCTTGTCTGCTCCCGGCATCCGCTTACAGACAAGCTGTGACCGTCTCCGGGAGCTGCATGTGT
CAGAGGTTTTCACCGTCATCACCGAAACGCGCGAGGCAGCTGCGGTAAAGCTCATCAGCGTGGTCGTGAA
GCGATTCACAGATGTCTGCCTGTTCATCCGCGTCCAGCTCGTTGAGTTTCTCCAGAAGCGTTAATGTCTG
GCTTCTGATAAAGCGGGCCATGTTAAGGGCGGTTTTTTCCTGTTTGGTCACTGATGCCTCCGTGTAAGGG
GGATTTCTGTTCATGGGGGTAATGATACCGATGAAACGAGAGAGGATGCTCACGATACGGGTTACTGATG
ATGAACATGCCCGGTTACTGGAACGTTGTGAGGGTAAACAACTGGCGGTATGGATGCGGCGGGACCAGAG
AAAAATCACTCAGGGTCAATGCCAGCGCTTCGTTAATACAGATGTAGGTGTTCCACAGGGTAGCCAGCAG
CATCCTGCGATGCAGATCCGGAACATAATGGTGCAGGGCGCTGACTTCCGCGTTTCCAGACTTTACGAAA
CACGGAAACCGAAGACCATTCATGTTGTTGCTCAGGTCGCAGACGTTTTGCAGCAGCAGTCGCTTCACGT
TCGCTCGCGTATCGGTGATTCATTCTGCTAACCAGTAAGGCAACCCCGCCAGCCTAGCCGGGTCCTCAAC
GACAGGAGCACGATCATGCGCACCCGTGGGGCCGCCATGCCGGCGATAATGGCCTGCTTCTCGCCGAAAC
GTTTGGTGGCGGGACCAGTGACGAAGGCTTGAGCGAGGGCGTGCAAGATTCCGAATACCGCAAGCGACAG
GCCGATCATCGTCGCGCTCCAGCGAAAGCGGTCCTCGCCGAAAATGACCCAGAGCGCTGCCGGCACCTGT
CCTACGAGTTGCATGATAAAGAAGACAGTCATAAGTGCGGCGACGATAGTCATGCCCCGCGCCCACCGGA
AGGAGCTGACTGGGTTGAAGGCTCTCAAGGGCATCGGTCGAGATCCCGGTGCCTAATGAGTGAGCTAACT
TACATTAATTGCGTTGCGCTCACTGCCCGCTTTCCAGTCGGGAAACCTGTCGTGCCAGCTGCATTAATGA
ATCGGCCAACGCGCGGGGAGAGGCGGTTTGCGTATTGGGCGCCAGGGTGGTTTTTCTTTTCACCAGTGAG
ACGGGCAACAGCTGATTGCCCTTCACCGCCTGGCCCTGAGAGAGTTGCAGCAAGCGGTCCACGCTGGTTT
GCCCCAGCAGGCGAAAATCCTGTTTGATGGTGGTTAACGGCGGGATATAACATGAGCTGTCTTCGGTATC
GTCGTATCCCACTACCGAGATATCCGCACCAACGCGCAGCCCGGACTCGGTAATGGCGCGCATTGCGCCC
AGCGCCATCTGATCGTTGGCAACCAGCATCGCAGTGGGAACGATGCCCTCATTCAGCATTTGCATGGTTT
GTTGAAAACCGGACATGGCACTCCAGTCGCCTTCCCGTTCCGCTATCGGCTGAATTTGATTGCGAGTGAG
ATATTTATGCCAGCCAGCCAGACGCAGACGCGCCGAGACAGAACTTAATGGGCCCGCTAACAGCGCGATT
TGCTGGTGACCCAATGCGACCAGATGCTCCACGCCCAGTCGCGTACCGTCTTCATGGGAGAAAATAATAC
TGTTGATGGGTGTCTGGTCAGAGACATCAAGAAATAACGCCGGAACATTAGTGCAGGCAGCTTCCACAGC
AATGGCATCCTGGTCATCCAGCGGATAGTTAATGATCAGCCCACTGACGCGTTGCGCGAGAAGATTGTGC
ACCGCCGCTTTACAGGCTTCGACGCCGCTTCGTTCTACCATCGACACCACCACGCTGGCACCCAGTTGAT
CGGCGCGAGATTTAATCGCCGCGACAATTTGCGACGGCGCGTGCAGGGCCAGACTGGAGGTGGCAACGCC
AATCAGCAACGACTGTTTGCCCGCCAGTTGTTGTGCCACGCGGTTGGGAATGTAATTCAGCTCCGCCATC
GCCGCTTCCACTTTTTCCCGCGTTTTCGCAGAAACGTGGCTGGCCTGGTTCACCACGCGGGAAACGGTCT
GATAAGAGACACCGGCATACTCTGCGACATCGTATAACGTTACTGGTTTCACATTCACCACCCTGAATTG
ACTCTCTTCCGGGCGCTATCATGCCATACCGCGAAAGGTTTTGCGCCATTCGATGGTGTCCGGGATCTCG
ACGCTCTCCCTTATGCGACTCCTGCATTAGGAAGCAGCCCAGTAGTAGGTTGAGGCCGTTGAGCACCGCC
GCCGCAAGGAATGGTGCATGCAAGGAGATGGCGCCCAACAGTCCCCCGGCCACGGGGCCTGCCACCATAC
CCACGCCGAAACAAGCGCTCATGAGCCCGAAGTGGCGAGCCCGATCTTCCCCATCGGTGATGTCGGCGAT
ATAGGCGCCAGCAACCGCACCTGTGGCGCCGGTGATGCCGGCCACGATGCGTCCGGCGTAGAGGATCGAG
ATCTCGATCCCGCGAAATTAATACGACTCACTATAGGGGAATTGTGAGCGGATAACAATTCCCCTGTAGA
AATAATTTTGTTTAACTTTAAGAAGGAGATATACATATGGGTACCGAACAGGGTAGCAATGTGAACCATC
TGATTAAAGTTACCGATCAGAGCATTACCGAAGGCTATGATGATAGTGATGGTATCATTAAAGCACACGA
TGCCGAAAACCTGATTTATGATGTTACCTTTGAGGTGGATGATAAAGTGAAAAGCGGTGATACCATGACC
GTGAACATTGATAAAAACACCGTTCCGAGCGATCTGACCGATAGCTTTGCAATTCCGAAAATCAAAGATA
ACAGCGGTGAAATTATTGCCACCGGCACCTATGATAATACCAACAAACAAATCACCTACACCTTCACCGA
TTACGTGGATAAATACGAAAACATCAAAGCCCATCTGAAACTGACCAGCTATATCGATAAAAGCAAAGTG
CCGAACAACAACACCAAACTGGATGTTGAGTATAAAACCGCACTGAGCAGCGTGAATAAAACCATTACCG
TTGAATATCAGAAACCGAACGAAAATCGTACCGCAAATCTGCAGAGCATGTTTACCAATATCGATACCAA
AAATCATACCGTCGAACAGACCATTTATATCAATCCGCTGCGTTATAGCGCCAAAGAAACCAATGTGAAT
ATTAGCGGCAATGGTGATGAAGGCAGCACCATTATTGATGATAGCACCATCATCAAAGTGTACAAAGTGG
GCGATAATCAGAATCTGCCGGATAGCAATCGCATCTATGATTACAGCGAATATGAAGATGTGACCAACGA
TGATTATGCACAGCTGGGTAATAATAACGACGTGAATATCAACTTCGGCAATATTGATAGCCCGTATATT
ATCAAAGTGATCAGCAAATACGACCCGAACAAAGATGATTACACCACCATTCAGCAGACCGTTACCATGC
AGACCACCATTAATGAATATACCGGTGAATTTCGTACCGCCAGCTATGATAACACAATTGCATTTAGCAC
CAGCAGCGGTCAGGGTCAGGGTGATCTGCCTCCGGAAAAAACCTATAAAATCGGTGATTATGTGTGGGAG
GATGTGGATAAAGATGGCATTCAGAATACCAACGATAACGAAAAACCGCTGAGCAATGTTCTGGTTACCC
TGACCTATCCGGATGGCACCAGCAAAAGCGTTCGTACCGATGAAGAAGGTAAATATCAGTTTGATGGCCT
GAAAAATGGCCTGACCTACAAAATCACCTTTGAAACACCGGAAGGTTATACCCCGACCCTGAAACATAGC
GGCACCAATCCGGCACTGGATAGCGAAGGTAATAGCGTTTGGGTTACAATTAATGGCCAGGATGATATGA
CCATTGATAGCGGCTTTTATCAGACCCCGGGTTCTGGTTCCCACGGCGTGGGTGTTCCAGGTATGGGTGT
GCCTGGTGTTGGTGTTCCTGGCGTTGGCGTGCCAGGTGTGGGAGTACCAGGCGTAGGCGTTCCCGGTGTA
GGCGTGCCTGGCGTCGGTGTACCCGGTGTCGGAGTCCCTGGTGAAGGTGTGCCAGGCGAAGGTGTGCCGG
GCGTGGGTGTTCCAGGTATGGGTGTGCCTGGTGTTGGTGTTCCTGGCGTTGGCGTGCCAGGTGTGGGAGT
ACCAGGCGTAGGCGTTCCCGGTGTAGGCGTGCCTGGCGTCGGTGTACCCGGTGTCGGAGTCCCTGGTGAA
GGTGTGCCAGGCGAAGGTGTGCCGGGCGTGGGTGTTCCAGGTATGGGTGTGCCTGGTGTTGGTGTTCCTG
GCGTTGGCGTGCCAGGTGTGGGAGTACCAGGCGTAGGCGTTCCCGGTGTAGGCGTGCCTGGCGTCGGTGT
ACCCGGTGTCGGAGTCCCTGGTGAAGGTGTGCCAGGCGAAGGTGTGCCGGGCTGGCGCGGTCATCATCAT
CACCATCATGGTAGCGACTCTCTGGAATTCATCGCTTCTAAACTGGCTTAACTCGAGTAAGATCCGGCTG
CTAACAAAGCCCGAAAGGAAGCTGAGTTGGCTGCTGCCACCGCTGAGCAATAACTAGCATAACCCCTTGG
GGCCTCTAAACGGGTCTTGAGGGGTTTTTTGCTGAAAGGAGGAACTATATCCGGATTGGC
